>Addgene plasmid #207615 | pCS2-Opto-Alk8 | addgene full sequence | sequence record 409801 | Addgene Partial NGS Result
CGCCATTCTGCCTGGGGACGTCGGAGCAAGCTTGATTTAGGTGACACTATAGAATACAAGCTACTTGTTC
TTTTTGCAGGATCCATGGGGAGTAGCAAGAGCAAGCCTAAGGACCCCAGCCAGCGCGGTGGAGGAGGTTC
TGGAGGCGGTGGAAGTGGTGGCGGAGGTAGCCGTCGACTCCATCATGGGCGTCTGGAGAGACTGCACGAG
TTTGACACTGAACAGGGGGCCATCGATGGGCTTATCGCGTCTAATGTCGGAGACAGCACACTTGCGGATC
TGATGGATCACTCCTGCACTTCAGGCAGTGGTTCAGGACTGCCCTTCCTGGTTCAGAGAACGGTTGCGCG
GCAGATCAGCCTGGTGGAGTGTGTTGGTAAAGGACGGTACGGTGAAGTGTGGAGAGGTCAATGGCAAGGA
GAAAATGTAGCCGTGAAGATCTTTTCCTCTAGAGATGAGAAGTCATGGTTTCGAGAAACAGAAATTTACA
ACACTGTTCTGCTACGACATGAAAATATATTAGGCTTCATGGCTTCTGACATGACCTCCCGAAACTCTAG
CACTCAGCTGTGGCTGATCACACACTATCACGAGAATGGCTCTCTGTATGACTACCTGCAGCGTGTGGCT
GTGGAGATGGCAGATGGACTGCACATGGCGGCTTCGATTGCCAGCGGGCTGGTGCACCTGCACACGGAGA
TCTTTGGCACGGAGGGCAAACCGGCCATCGCTCACAGAGACCTGAAGAGCAAGAACATCCTTGTGAAGAA
AGATTTGCAGTGCTGCATCGCTGACCTGGGTCTGGCAGTAACACACACGCAGTCTGATAATCAGCTTGAT
GTGGGAAATAATCCTAAAGTGGGAACCAAACGCTACATGGCACCGGAGGTTCTAGATGAGACCATTCAGA
CGGACTGTTTTGACGCCTATAAGAGGGTGGATATCTGGGCCTTTGGGTTGGTGCTGTGGGAGATCGCACG
CAGAACCATCAGCAATGGAATTGTAGAGGAATACAAGCCGCCTTTCTATGACCTGGTTCCTAATGATCCC
AGCTTTGACGACATGAGGAAAGTGGTTTGTGTGGAGCAGCAAAGGCCATTCATTCCCAACCGCTGGTTTT
CAGATCCTACCCTGTCTGCTCTGGTGAAGCTGATGAAAGAGTGCTGGTACCAGAACCCCTCGGCTCGTCT
CACTGCCCTGCGCATCAAAAAGACTCTGGATAAAATCCACAGTTCACTGGAGAAGGGCAAAACCGACTGC
GGTGGAGGAGGTTCTGGAGGCGGTGGAAGTGGTGGCGGAGGTAGCCCTGACTACAGTCTCGTGAAGGCTC
TGCAAATGGCACAACAGAATTTTGTCATTACAGACGCCTCCCTCCCAGACAACCCTATCGTCTACGCCAG
TAGAGGGTTTCTGACACTGACAGGCTATTCTCTCGACCAGATCCTGGGCAGGAACTGCAGGTTTCTGCAA
GGGCCAGAAACAGACCCAAGAGCTGTGGATAAGATCAGGAATGCCATCACCAAAGGCGTTGATACCAGTG
TCTGTCTGCTGAATTATAGACAGGATGGCACAACCTTCTGGAATCTCTTCTTCGTGGCTGGACTCAGAGA
TTCTAAGGGCAATATTGTCAACTACGTCGGAGTGCAGTCAAAGGTGAGCGAAGATTATGCCAAGCTGCTG
GTCAACGAGCAGAACATTGAGTACAAAGGTGTGCGCACCAGTAACATGCTGCGCAGAAAGCCCGGGTCTA
GTTATCCGTACGACGTACCAGACTACGCATAAGAATTCAAGGCCTCTCGAGCCTCTAGAACTATAGTGAG
TCGTATTACGTAGATCCAGACATGATAAGATACATTGATGAGTTTGGACAAACCACAACTAGAATGCAGT
GAAAAAAATGCTTTATTTGTGAAATTTGTGATGCTATTGCTTTATTTGTAACCATTATAAGCTGCAATAA
ACAAGTTAACAACAACAATTGCATTCATTTTATGTTTCAGGTTCAGGGGGAGGTGTGGGAGGTTTTTTAA
TTCGCGGCCGCGGCGCCAATGCATTGGGCCCGGTACCCAGCTTTTGTTCCCTTTAGTGAGGGTTAATTGC
GCGCTTGGCGTAATCATGGTCATAGCTGTTTCCTGTGTGAAATTGTTATCCGCTCACAATTCCACACAAC
ATACGAGCCGGGAGCATAAAGTGTAAAGCCTGGGGTGCCTAATGAGTGAGCTAACTCACATTAATTGCGT
TGCGCTCACTGCCCGCTTTCCAGTCGGGAAACCTGTCGTGCCAGCTGCATTAATGAATCGGCCAACGCGC
GGGGAGAGGCGGTTTGCGTATTGGGCGCTCTTCCGCTTCCTCGCTCACTGACTCGCTGCGCTCGGTCGTT
CGGCTGCGGCGAGCGGTATCAGCTCACTCAAAGGCGGTAATACGGTTATCCACAGAATCAGGGGATAACG
CAGGAAAGAACATGTGAGCAAAAGGCCAGCAAAAGGCCAGGAACCGTAAAAAGGCCGCGTTGCTGGCGTT
TTTCCATAGGCTCCGCCCCCCTGACGAGCATCACAAAAATCGACGCTCAAGTCAGAGGTGGCGAAACCCG
ACAGGACTATAAAGATACCAGGCGTTTCCCCCTGGAAGCTCCCTCGTGCGCTCTCCTGTTCCGACCCTGC
CGCTTACCGGATACCTGTCCGCCTTTCTCCCTTCGGGAAGCGTGGCGCTTTCTCATAGCTCACGCTGTAG
GTATCTCAGTTCGGTGTAGGTCGTTCGCTCCAAGCTGGGCTGTGTGCACGAACCCCCCGTTCAGCCCGAC
CGCTGCGCCTTATCCGGTAACTATCGTCTTGAGTCCAACCCGGTAAGACACGACTTATCGCCACTGGCAG
CAGCCACTGGTAACAGGATTAGCAGAGCGAGGTATGTAGGCGGTGCTACAGAGTTCTTGAAGTGGTGGCC
TAACTACGGCTACACTAGAAGAACAGTATTTGGTATCTGCGCTCTGCTGAAGCCAGTTACCTTCGGAAAA
AGAGTTGGTAGCTCTTGATCCGGCAAACAAACCACCGCTGGTAGCGGTGGTTTTTTTGTTTGCAAGCAGC
AGATTACGCGCAGAAAAAAAGGATCTCAAGAAGATCCTTTGATCTTTTCTACGGGGTCTGACGCTCAGTG
GAACGAAAACTCACGTTAAGGGATTTTGGTCATGAGATTATCAAAAAGGATCTTCACCTAGATCCTTTTA
AATTAAAAATGAAGTTTTAAATCAATCTAAAGTATATATGAGTAAACTTGGTCTGACAGTTACCAATGCT
TAATCAGTGAGGCACCTATCTCAGCGATCTGTCTATTTCGTTCATCCATAGTTGCCTGACTCCCCGTCGT
GTAGATAACTACGATACGGGAGGGCTTACCATCTGGCCCCAGTGCTGCAATGATACCGCGAGACCCACGC
TCACCGGCTCCAGATTTATCAGCAATAAACCAGCCAGCCGGAAGGGCCGAGCGCAGAAGTGGTCCTGCAA
CTTTATCCGCCTCCATCCAGTCTATTAATTGTTGCCGGGAAGCTAGAGTAAGTAGTTCGCCAGTTAATAG
TTTGCGCAACGTTGTTGCCATTGCTACAGGCATCGTGGTGTCACGCTCGTCGTTTGGTATGGCTTCATTC
AGCTCCGGTTCCCAACGATCAAGGCGAGTTACATGATCCCCCATGTTGTGCAAAAAAGCGGTTAGCTCCT
TCGGTCCTCCGATCGTTGTCAGAAGTAAGTTGGCCGCAGTGTTATCACTCATGGTTATGGCAGCACTGCA
TAATTCTCTTACTGTCATGCCATCCGTAAGATGCTTTTCTGTGACTGGTGAGTACTCAACCAAGTCATTC
TGAGAATAGTGTATGCGGCGACCGAGTTGCTCTTGCCCGGCGTCAATACGGGATAATACCGCGCCACATA
GCAGAACTTTAAAAGTGCTCATCATTGGAAAACGTTCTTCGGGGCGAAAACTCTCAAGGATCTTACCGCT
GTTGAGATCCAGTTCGATGTAACCCACTCGTGCACCCAACTGATCTTCAGCATCTTTTACTTTCACCAGC
GTTTCTGGGTGAGCAAAAACAGGAAGGCAAAATGCCGCAAAAAAGGGAATAAGGGCGACACGGAAATGTT
GAATACTCATACTCTTCCTTTTTCAATATTATTGAAGCATTTATCAGGGTTATTGTCTCATGAGCGGATA
CATATTTGAATGTATTTAGAAAAATAAACAAATAGGGGTTCCGCGCACATTTCCCCGAAAAGTGCCACCT
AAATTGTAAGCGTTAATATTTTGTTAAAATTCGCGTTAAATTTTTGTTAAATCAGCTCATTTTTTAACCA
ATAGGCCGAAATCGGCAAAATCCCTTATAAATCAAAAGAATAGACCGAGATAGGGT
[37 nt withheld, positions 4397-4433]
AAAGAACGTGGACTCCAACGTCAAAGG
[49 nt withheld, positions 4461-4509]
T
[91 nt withheld, positions 4511-4601]
G
[124 nt withheld, positions 4603-4726]
CCCATTCGCCATTCAGGCTGCGCAACTGTTGGGAAGGGCGATCGGTGCGGGCCTCTTCGCTATTACGCCA
GTCGACCGCCAATTCAATATGGCGTATATGGACTCATGCCAATTCAATATGGTGGATCTGGACCTGTGCC
AATTCAATATGGCGTATATGGACTCGTGCCAATTCAATATGGTGGATCTGGACCCCAGCCAATTCAATAT
GGCGGACTTGGCACCATGCCAATTCAATATGGCGGACCTGGCACTGTGCCAACTGGGGAGGGGTCTACTT
GGCACGGTGCCAAGTTTGAGGAGGGGTCTTGGCCCTGTGCCAAGTCCGCCATATTGAATTGGCATGGTGC
CAATAATGGCGGCCATATTGGCTATATGCCAGGATCAATATATAGGCAATATCCAATATGGCCCTATGCC
AATATGGCTATTGGCCAGGTTCAATACTATGTATTGGCCCTATGCCATATAGTATTCCATATATGGGTTT
TCCTATTGACGTAGATAGCCCCTCCCAATGGGCGGTCCCATATACCATATATGGGGCTTCCTAATACCGC
CCATAGCCACTCCCCCATTGACGTCAATGGTCTCTATATATGGTCTTTCCTATTGACGTCATATGGGCGG
TCCTATTGACGTATATGGCGCCTCCCCCATTGACGTCAATTACGGTAAATGGCCCGCCTGGCTCAATGCC
CATTGACGTCAATAGGACCACCCACCATTGACGTCAATGGGATGGCTCATTGCCCATTCATATCCGTTCT
CACGCCCCCTATTGACGTCAATGACGGTAAATGGCCCACTTGGCAGTACATCAATATCTATTAATAGTAA
CTTGGCAAGTACATTACTATTGGAAGTACGCCAGGGTACATTGGCAGTACTCCCATTGACGTCAATGGCG
GTAAATGGCCCGCGATGGCTGCCAAGTACATCCCCATTGACGTCAATGGGGAGGGGCAATGACGCAAATG
GGCGTTCCATTGACGTAAATGGGCGGTAGGCGTGCCTAATGGGAGGTCTATATAAGCAATGCTCGTTTAG
GGAAC
Features (pLannotate 1.2.2; 17 found; start..end, strand, type, name):
     35..53      +  promoter       SP6 promoter: promoter for bacteriophage SP6 RNA polymerase
     85..126     +  CDS            myr: N-myristoylation signal from Src kinase (Pellman et al., 1985; Kaplan et al., 1988)
    196..1260    +  CDS            ACVR1 (fragment): ACVR1_HUMAN - Also known as ACVRLK2. Experimental evidence at protein level: Swiss-Prot protein existence level 1. Bone morphogenetic protein (BMP) type I receptor that is involved in a wide variety of biological processes, including bone, heart, cartilage, nervous, and reproductive system development and regulation (PubMed:20628059, PubMed:22977237). As a type I receptor, forms heterotetrameric receptor complexes with the type II receptors AMHR2, ACVR2A ors ACVR2B (PubMed:17911401). Upon binding of ligands such as BMP7 or GDF2/BMP9 to the heteromeric complexes, type II receptors transphosphor
   1303..1659    +  CDS            PHOT (fragment): PHOT_CHLRE - Experimental evidence at protein level: Swiss-Prot protein existence level 1. Protein kinase that acts as a blue light photoreceptor (PubMed:15695460, PubMed:24285544). Required for non-photochemical quenching (NPQ), a mechanism that converts and dissipates the harmful excess absorbed light energy into heat and protect the photosynthetic apparatus from photo-oxidative damage (PubMed:27626383). Controls the energy-dependent chlorophyll fluorescence quenching (qE) activity of chlorophyll excited states by inducing the expression of the qE effector protein LHCSR3 in high light intens
   1811..1828    -  promoter       T7 promoter (fragment): promoter for bacteriophage T7 RNA polymerase
   1833..1967    -  polyA_signal   SV40 poly(A) signal: SV40 polyadenylation signal
   2080..2098    -  promoter       T3 promoter: promoter for bacteriophage T3 RNA polymerase
   2143..2159    -  protein_bind   lac operator: The lac repressor binds to the lac operator to inhibit transcription in E. coli. This inhibition can be relieved by adding lactose or isopropyl-β-D-thiogalactopyranoside (IPTG). lac repressor encoded by lacI
   2167..2197    -  promoter       lac promoter: promoter for the E. coli lac operon
   2212..2233    -  protein_bind   CAP binding site: CAP binding activates transcription in the presence of cAMP. E. coli catabolite activator protein
   2246..2338    -  CDS            lacI (fragment): lac repressor; lacI; The lac repressor binds to the lac operator to inhibit transcription in E. coli. This inhibition can be relieved by adding lactose or isopropyl-β-D-thiogalactopyranoside (IPTG).
   2521..3109    -  rep_origin     ori: high-copy-number ColE1/pMB1/pBR322/pUC origin of replication
   3280..4140    -  CDS            AmpR: β-lactamase; bla; confers resistance to ampicillin, carbenicillin, and related antibiotics
   4141..4245    -  promoter       AmpR promoter: bla
   4298..4726    -  rep_origin     f1 ori (sequence partly withheld): f1 bacteriophage origin of replication; arrow indicates direction of (+) strand synthesis
   4731..4797    -  CDS            lacZα (fragment): LacZα fragment of β-galactosidase; lacZ fragment
   4804..5781    +  promoter       CMV IE94 promoter: enhancer/promoter region of simian cytomegalovirus major immediate early transcription unit IE94
