[The description below was written by a language model from this plasmid's Addgene catalogue record and pLannotate feature annotations shown in this document.]
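Description:
pCS2-Opto-Alk8 is a pCS2+-based expression plasmid of about 5.8 kb encoding a light-activatable version of the zebrafish BMP type I receptor Alk8 (acvr1l). It is maintained in E. coli through a high-copy ColE1/pUC-type origin with ampicillin selection (AmpR under its bla promoter). It also carries an f1 phage origin and remnants of the lac region (lac promoter/operator, lacZα and lacI fragments) left over from the backbone's cloning history.

The roughly 1.7 kb insert sits downstream of two promoters in tandem. The simian CMV IE94 enhancer/promoter drives expression in vertebrate cells, and an SP6 promoter allows in vitro transcription of sense mRNA. An SV40 polyadenylation signal lies at the 3' end, and T7 and T3 promoter sequences flank that region in the opposite orientation. The open reading frame begins with an N-myristoylation signal from Src kinase, which anchors the protein to the inner face of the membrane. This is followed by the Alk8 kinase domain (annotated by homology as an ACVR1 fragment) and then the LOV domain of Vaucheria frigida (annotated by homology as a phototropin-like fragment). LOV domains are blue-light sensors, so the design replaces ligand-dependent receptor engagement with light-controlled association of the intracellular kinase domains.

The associated publication used optogenetics to investigate the diversity of BMP target gene expression. The record does not specify the delivery method, although the pCS2+ SP6/poly(A) arrangement is commonly used to make mRNA for embryo injection. The sequence record is labelled a partial NGS result and is a few bases shorter than the listed total size.
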