Addgene plasmid #207615: pCS2-Opto-Alk8
Purpose: Zebrafish Alk8 BMP receptor kinase domain fused to VfLOV
Depositing lab: Patrick Müller. Depositing organization: Friedrich Miescher Laboratory. Publication: Optogenetic investigation of BMP target gene expression diversity. Rogers KW, ElGamacy M, Jordan BM, Muller P. Elife. 2020 Nov 11;9:e58641. doi: 10.7554/eLife.58641. PubMed 33174840.
Backbone
  Vector backbone: pCS2+
  Backbone size w/o insert (bp): 4095
  Total vector size (bp): 5784
Growth in bacteria
  Bacterial resistance: Ampicillin, 100 μg/mL
  Growth temperature: 37°C
  Growth strain: DH5alpha
  Copy number: Unknown
Gene/Insert
  Gene/Insert name: Alk8 (acvr1l) kinase domain + VfLOV domain
  Species: D. rerio (zebrafish); Vaucheria frigida
  Insert size (bp): 1698
  Entrez Gene: acvr1l (a.k.a. acvr1, alk2, alk8, alk8sum, etID124543.2, fk50h05, laf, lost-a-fin, mfn, wu:fk50h05)
Terms and licenses: Academic/Nonprofit Terms; Industry Terms: Not Available to Industry
How to cite: pCS2-Opto-Alk8 was a gift from Patrick Müller (Addgene plasmid # 207615 ; http://n2t.net/addgene:207615 ; RRID:Addgene_207615)
